Addgene plasmid #155687: KIF1C
Purpose: For use in RBP tethering screen
Depositing lab: Eugene Yeo. Depositing organization: University of California, San Diego (UCSD). Publication: Large-scale tethered function assays identify factors that regulate mRNA stability and translation. Luo EC, Nathanson JL, Tan FE, Schwartz JL, Schmok JC, Shankar A, Markmiller S, Yee BA, Sathe S, Pratt GA, Scaletta DB, Ha Y, Hill DE, Aigner S, Yeo GW. Nat Struct Mol Biol. 2020 Oct;27(10):989-1000. doi: 10.1038/s41594-020-0477-6. Epub 2020 Aug 17. PubMed 32807991.
Backbone
  Vector backbone: E2.pEF5-DEST-FL-V5-MCP
  Backbone size w/o insert (bp): 7357
  Vector type: Mammalian Expression
Growth in bacteria
  Bacterial resistance: Ampicillin, 100 μg/mL
  Growth temperature: 37°C
  Growth strain: DH5alpha
  Copy number: High Copy
Gene/Insert
  Gene/Insert name: KIF1C (alt name: Accession: BC111736.1?)
  Species: H. sapiens (human)
  Insert size (bp): 3309
  Mutation: none
  Entrez Gene: KIF1C (a.k.a. LTXS1, SATX2, SAX2, SPAX2, SPG58)
  Promoter: EF-1a
  Tag / fusion protein: V5-MCP (C terminal on backbone)
  Cloning method: Gateway Cloning
  Sequencing primers: 5′ TAATACGACTCACTATAGGG; 3′ gctcgagtctagagggc
Resource information
  A portion of this plasmid was derived from a plasmid made by: DNASU Plasmid Repository Center for Personalized Diagnostics Biodesign Institute
Terms and licenses: Academic/Nonprofit Terms; Industry Terms: Not Available to Industry
How to cite: KIF1C was a gift from Eugene Yeo (Addgene plasmid # 155687 ; http://n2t.net/addgene:155687 ; RRID:Addgene_155687)
