[The description below was written by a language model from this plasmid's Addgene catalogue record and pLannotate feature annotations shown in this document.]
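Description:
KIF1C is a mammalian expression plasmid built by Gateway recombination into the E2.pEF5-DEST-FL-V5-MCP destination backbone. It was made as one member of a library for tethered-function screening of RNA-binding proteins. It is propagated in E. coli from a high-copy ColE1/pUC-type origin under ampicillin selection (AmpR with its own bla promoter). The annotated sequence record is 9,677 nt long.

The payload is the 3,309 bp human KIF1C open reading frame, which encodes a kinesin-family microtubule motor. No mutations are recorded, and part of the plasmid derives from a repository ORF clone. The ORF is flanked by attB1 and attB2 sites left by the Gateway reaction and is driven by the strong constitutive EF-1α promoter. A T7 promoter lies just upstream. Downstream of attB2 the backbone supplies a V5 epitope tag followed by the bacteriophage MS2 coat protein (MCP), and transcription ends at a bGH polyadenylation signal. The product is therefore KIF1C with a C-terminal V5-MCP fusion. MCP binds MS2 stem-loop RNA structures, so the fusion can be recruited to a reporter transcript carrying such hairpins. This allows the effect of the tethered protein on mRNA stability or translation to be measured, while V5 permits detection of the fusion.

The backbone also contains an FRT site immediately upstream of a hygromycin resistance gene with an SV40 poly(A) signal. No full promoter is annotated for this gene. This layout is typical of vectors designed for FLP-mediated integration into an FRT-bearing genomic locus, although the record does not state that the plasmid was used this way. Remaining annotations, including f1 ori, SV40 promoter, ble, lacI, CMV enhancer and small t antigen fragments, appear to be backbone remnants.
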