Features (pLannotate 1.2.2; 24 found; start..end, strand, type, name):
      1..1179    +  promoter       EF-1α promoter: strong constitutive promoter for human elongation factor EF-1α
   1196..1214    +  promoter       T7 promoter: promoter for bacteriophage T7 RNA polymerase
   1293..1317    +  protein_bind   attB1: mutant version of attB; recombination site for the Gateway® BP reaction BP Clonase™
   1324..4632    +  CDS            KIF1C: KIF1C_HUMAN - Also known as KIAA0706. Experimental evidence at protein level: Swiss-Prot protein existence level 1. Motor required for the retrograde transport of Golgi vesicles to the endoplasmic reticulum. Has a microtubule plus end-directed motility. From Homo sapiens (Human).
   4634..4658    -  protein_bind   attB2: mutant version of attB; recombination site for the Gateway® BP reaction BP Clonase™
   4783..4824    +  CDS            V5 tag: epitope tag from simian virus 5
   4837..5223    +  CDS            MS2: bacteriophage MS2 coat protein binds to a specific stem-loop structure in the viral RNA (Peabody, 1993)
   5285..5509    +  polyA_signal   bGH poly(A) signal: bovine growth hormone polyadenylation signal
   5513..5534    +  promoter       SV40 promoter (fragment): SV40 enhancer and early promoter
   5555..5788    +  rep_origin     f1 ori (fragment) (sequence partly withheld): f1 bacteriophage origin of replication; arrow indicates direction of (+) strand synthesis
   5793..5840    +  protein_bind   FRT: FLP-mediated recombination occurs in the 8-bp core sequence TCTAGAAA (Turan and Bode, 2011). FLP recombinase from the Saccharomyces cerevisiae 2μ plasmid
   5848..6870    +  CDS            HygR: aminoglycoside phosphotransferase from E. coli; aph(4)-Ia; confers resistance to hygromycin
   6880..7005    +  CDS            ble (fragment): BLE_KLEPN - Experimental evidence at protein level: Swiss-Prot protein existence level 1. Binding protein with a strong affinity to the bleomycin family of antibiotics. Binds to CL990; an antimitotic-antibiotic compound. From Klebsiella pneumoniae.
   7000..7121    +  polyA_signal   SV40 poly(A) signal: SV40 polyadenylation signal
   7194..7210    -  protein_bind   lac operator: The lac repressor binds to the lac operator to inhibit transcription in E. coli. This inhibition can be relieved by adding lactose or isopropyl-β-D-thiogalactopyranoside (IPTG). lac repressor encoded by lacI
   7218..7248    -  promoter       lac promoter: promoter for the E. coli lac operon
   7263..7284    -  protein_bind   CAP binding site: CAP binding activates transcription in the presence of cAMP. E. coli catabolite activator protein
   7297..7389    -  CDS            lacI (fragment): lac repressor; lacI; The lac repressor binds to the lac operator to inhibit transcription in E. coli. This inhibition can be relieved by adding lactose or isopropyl-β-D-thiogalactopyranoside (IPTG).
   7572..8160    -  rep_origin     ori: high-copy-number ColE1/pMB1/pBR322/pUC origin of replication
   8331..9191    -  CDS            AmpR: β-lactamase; bla; confers resistance to ampicillin, carbenicillin, and related antibiotics
   9192..9296    -  promoter       AmpR promoter: bla
   9355..9407    -  misc_feature   bom (fragment): basis of mobility region from pBR322
   9562..9580    +  enhancer       CMV enhancer (fragment): human cytomegalovirus immediate early enhancer
   9605..9671    +  CDS            small t antigen (fragment): SV40 (simian virus 40) small t antigen
>Addgene plasmid #155687 | KIF1C | addgene full sequence | sequence record 376898 | Addgene NGS Result
GGCTCCGGTGCCCGTCAGTGGGCAGAGCGCACATCGCCCACAGTCCCCGAGAAGTTGGGGGGAGGGGTCG
GCAATTGAACCGGTGCCTAGAGAAGGTGGCGCGGGGTAAACTGGGAAAGTGATGTCGTGTACTGGCTCCG
CCTTTTTCCCGAGGGTGGGGGAGAACCGTATATAAGTGCAGTAGTCGCCGTGAACGTTCTTTTTCGCAAC
GGGTTTGCCGCCAGAACACAGGTAAGTGCCGTGTGTGGTTCCCGCGGGCCTGGCCTCTTTACGGGTTATG
GCCCTTGCGTGCCTTGAATTACTTCCACCTGGCTGCAGTACGTGATTCTTGATCCCGAGCTTCGGGTTGG
AAGTGGGTGGGAGAGTTCGAGGCCTTGCGCTTAAGGAGCCCCTTCGCCTCGTGCTTGAGTTGAGGCCTGG
CCTGGGCGCTGGGGCCGCCGCGTGCGAATCTGGTGGCACCTTCGCGCCTGTCTCGCTGCTTTCGATAAGT
CTCTAGCCATTTAAAATTTTTGATGACCTGCTGCGACGCTTTTTTTCTGGCAAGATAGTCTTGTAAATGC
GGGCCAAGATCTGCACACTGGTATTTCGGTTTTTGGGGCCGCGGGCGGCGACGGGGCCCGTGCGTCCCAG
CGCACATGTTCGGCGAGGCGGGGCCTGCGAGCGCGGCCACCGAGAATCGGACGGGGGTAGTCTCAAGCTG
GCCGGCCTGCTCTGGTGCCTGGCCTCGCGCCGCCGTGTATCGCCCCGCCCTGGGCGGCAAGGCTGGCCCG
GTCGGCACCAGTTGCGTGAGCGGAAAGATGGCCGCTTCCCGGCCCTGCTGCAGGGAGCTCAAAATGGAGG
ACGCGGCGCTCGGGAGAGCGGGCGGGTGAGTCACCCACACAAAGGAAAAGGGCCTTTCCGTCCTCAGCCG
TCGCTTCATGTGACTCCACGGAGTACCGGGCGCCGTCCAGGCACCTCGATTAGTTCTCGAGCTTTTGGAG
TACGTCGTCTTTAGGTTGGGGGGAGGGGTTTTATGCGATGGAGTTTCCCCACACTGAGTGGGTGGAGACT
GAAGTTAGGCCAGCTTGGCACTTGATGTAATTCTCCTTGGAATTTGCCCTTTTTGAGTTTGGATCTTGGT
TCATTCTCAAGCCTCAGACAGTGGTTCAAAGTTTTTTTCTTCCATTTCAGGTGTCGTGAGGAATTAGCTT
GGTACTAATACGACTCACTATAGGGAGACCCAAGCTGGCTAGGTAAGCTTGGTACCGAGCTCGGATCCAC
TAGTCCAGTGTGGTGGAATTCTGCAGATATCAACAAGTTTGTACAAAAAAGCAGGCTGCCACCATGGCTG
GTGCCTCGGTGAAAGTGGCAGTGAGGGTTCGGCCCTTTAACGCCCGTGAGACCAGCCAGGATGCCAAGTG
TGTGGTCAGCATGCAGGGCAACACCACCTCCATCATCAATCCTAAACAGAGCAAGGATGCCCCCAAAAGC
TTCACCTTTGACTACTCCTACTGGTCACACACTTCGACGGAGGACCCCCAGTTTGCATCTCAGCAGCAAG
TGTATCGGGACATTGGAGAAGAGATGCTGCTCCACGCCTTTGAAGGCTACAACGTGTGCATCTTTGCCTA
TGGGCAGACCGGGGCTGGGAAATCCTATACCATGATGGGGCGACAGGAGCCAGGGCAGCAGGGCATCGTG
CCCCAGCTCTGTGAGGACCTCTTCTCTCGCGTTAGTGAGAACCAGAGTGCTCAGCTATCCTACTCTGTGG
AGGTGAGCTATATGGAGATCTACTGTGAGCGGGTACGAGACCTCTTGAACCCCAAGAGTCGGGGTTCTCT
GCGGGTCCGGGAGCACCCCATCCTGGGCCCGTACGTGCAGGACCTGTCCAAATTGGCTGTGACCTCCTAC
GCAGACATTGCTGACCTCATGGACTGTGGAAATAAAGCACGGACTGTGGCTGCCACCAACATGAATGAGA
CCAGCAGCCGTTCCCATGCCGTCTTTACCATCGTCTTCACACAGCGCTGCCATGACCAGCTCACGGGGCT
GGACTCGGAGAAGGTCAGTAAGATCAGTTTGGTGGACCTTGCTGGGAGTGAGCGAGCCGACTCCTCAGGG
GCCCGGGGCATGCGCCTGAAGGAAGGAGCCAACATCAATAAGTCCCTGACTACACTAGGGAAAGTGATCT
CGGCCCTTGCAGATATGCAATCAAAGAAGCGAAAGTCGGATTTTATCCCCTACAGGGACTCTGTGCTCAC
CTGGCTGCTCAAGGAAAATTTGGGGGGGAACTCACGCACAGCCATGATTGCAGCCCTGAGCCCTGCTGAC
ATCAATTACGAGGAGACTCTCAGCACCCTCAGGTATGCTGACCGCACCAAGCAAATCCGCTGCAATGCCA
TCATCAACGAGGACCCTAATGCCCGGCTGATTAGAGAGCTGCAGGAGGAAGTAGCCCGGCTGCGGGAACT
GCTGATGGCTCAGGGACTGTCAGCCTCTGCTCTGGAAGGCCTGAAGACGGAAGAAGGGAGTGTCAGAGGC
GCCCTGCCAGCTGTGTCATCTCCCCCAGCTCCAGTTTCACCCTCATCACCCACCACACATAATGGGGAGC
TGGAGCCGTCATTCTCCCCCAACACGGAGTCCCAGATTGGGCCTGAGGAAGCCATGGAGAGGCTGCAGGA
GACAGAGAAGATTATAGCTGAGCTGAACGAGACATGGGAGGAGAAGCTACGCAAGACAGAAGCCCTGAGG
ATGGAGAGAGAAGCATTGCTGGCTGAGATGGGGGTGGCCGTCCGGGAGGATGGGGGAACTGTGGGCGTCT
TCTCTCCAAAGAAGACTCCCCACCTGGTGAACCTGAACGAAGACCCTCTGATGTCTGAGTGTCTGCTCTA
CCACATCAAAGATGGCGTCACCAGGGTCGGCCAAGTAGATATGGACATCAAGCTGACCGGACAGTTCATT
CGGGAGCAACACTGTCTGTTCCGGAGCATCCCCCAGCCAGATGGAGAAGTGGTGGTCACTCTGGAGCCTT
GTGAAGGAGCTGAGACATATGTGAATGGGAAGCTTGTGACGGAGCCGCTGGTGCTGAAGTCAGGGAATAG
GATTGTGATGGGCAAGAACCACGTTTTCCGCTTCAACCACCCGGAGCAGGCAAGGCTGGAACGGGAACGA
GGGGTCCCCCCACCCCCAGGACCGCCCTCTGAGCCAGTCGACTGGAACTTTGCCCAGAAGGAACTGCTGG
AGCAGCAAGGCATCGACATAAAGCTGGAAATGGAGAAGAGGCTGCAGGATCTGGAGAATCAGTACCGGAA
AGAAAAGGAAGAAGCCGATCTTCTGCTGGAGCAGCAGCGACTGTATGCAGACTCGGACAGCGGGGATGAC
TCTGACAAGCGCTCTTGTGAAGAGAGCTGGAGGCTCATCTCCTCCTTGCGGGAGCAGCTGCCGCCCACCA
CGGTCCAGACCATTGTCAAACGCTGTGGTCTGCCCAGCAGTGGCAAGCGCAGGGCCCCTCGCAGGGTTTA
TCAGATCCCCCAGCGACGCAGGCTGCAGGGCAAAGACCCCCGCTGGGCCACCATGGCTGACCTGAAGATG
CAGGCGGTGAAGGAGATCTGCTACGAGGTGGCCCTGGCTGACTTCCGCCACGGGCGGGCTGAGATTGAGG
CCCTGGCCGCCCTCAAGATGCGGGAGCTGTGTCGCACCTATGGCAAGCCAGACGGCCCCGGAGACGCCTG
GAGGGCTGTGGCCCGGGATGTCTGGGACACTGTAGGCGAGGAGGAAGGAGGTGGAGCTGGCAGTGGTGGT
GGCAGTGAGGAGGGAGCCCGAGGGGCGGAGGTGGAGGACCTCCGGGCCCACATCGACAAGCTGACGGGGA
TTCTGCAGGAGGTGAAGCTGCAGAACAGCAGCAAGGACCGGGAGCTGCAGGCCCTGCGGGACCGCATGCT
CCGCATGGAGAGGGTCATCCCCCTGGCCCAGGATCATGAGGATGAGAATGAAGAAGGTGGTGAGGTCCCC
TGGGCCCCGCCTGAAGGATCAGAGGCAGCAGAGGAGGCAGCCCCCAGTGACCGCATGCCGTCAGCCCGGC
CCCCCTCGCCACCACTGTCAAGCTGGGAGCGGGTGTCACGGCTCATGGAGGAGGACCCTGCCTTCCGTCG
TGGTCGTCTTCGCTGGCTCAAGCAGGAGCAGCTACGGCTGCAGGGACTGCAGGGCTCTGGGGGCCGGGGC
GGGGGGCTGCGCAGGCCCCCAGCCCGCTTTGTGCCCCCTCACGACTGCAAGCTACGCTTCCCCTTCAAGA
GCAACCCCCAGCACCGGGAGTCTTGGCCAGGGATGGGGAGCGGGGAGGCTCCAACTCCGCTCCAACCCCC
TGAGGAGGTCACTCCCCATCCAGCCACCCCTGCCCGCCGGCCTCCGAGTCCCCGAAGGTCCCACCATCCC
CGCAGGAACTCCCTGGATGGAGGGGGCCGATCCCGGGGAGCGGGTTCTGCACAGCCTGAACCCCAGCACT
TCCAGCCCAAAAAGCACAACTCTTATCCCCAGCCACCCCAACCCTACCCAGCCCAGCGGCCCCCAGGGCC
CCGCTACCCCCCATACACTACTCCCCCACGAATGAGACGGCAGCGTTCTGCCCCTGACCTCAAGGAGAGT
GGGGCAGCTGTGGACCCAGCTTTCTTGTACAAAGTGGTTGATATCCAGCACAGTGGCGGCCGCTCGAGTC
TAGAGGGCCCGCGGTTCGAAACCAGCGGAGGCGGCGGAAGCGGGGGAGGAGGCAGCGGCGGAGGCGGCAG
CGGGGGCGGCGGAAGCGCTACCGGTAAGCCTATCCCTAACCCTCTCCTCGGTCTCGATTCTACGCGTACC
GGTATGGCTTCTAACTTTACTCAGTTCGTTCTCGTCGACAATGGCGGAACTGGCGACGTGACTGTCGCCC
CAAGCAACTTCGCTAACGGGGTCGCTGAATGGATCAGCTCTAACTCGCGATCACAGGCTTACAAAGTAAC
CTGTAGCGTTCGTCAGAGCTCTGCGCAGAATCGCAAATACACCATCAAAGTCGAGGTGCCTAAAGTGGCA
ACCCAGACTGTTGGTGGTGAAGAGCTTCCTGTAGCCGGATGGAGATCTTACTTAAATATGGAACTAACCA
TTCCAATTTTCGCCACGAATTCCGACTGCGAGCTTATTGTTAAGGCAATGCAAGGTCTCCTAAAAGATGG
AAACCCGATTCCCTCGGCCATCGCGGCCAACTCCGGCATCTACGGAGGTGGAGGTGGATCTCGTACGGGT
TAGTAATGAGTTTAAACCCGCTGATCAGCCTCGACTGTGCCTTCTAGTTGCCAGCCATCTGTTGTTTGCC
CCTCCCCCGTGCCTTCCTTGACCCTGGAAGGTGCCACTCCCACTGTCCTTTCCTAATAAAATGAGGAAAT
TGCATCGCATTGTCTGAGTAGGTGTCATTCTATTCTGGGGGGTGGGGTGGGGCAGGACAGCAAGGGGGAG
GATTGGGAAGACAATAGCAGGCATGCTGGGGATGCGGTGGGCTCTATGGCTTCTGAGGCGGAAAGAACCA
GCTGGGGCTCTAGGGGGTATCCCC
[124 nt withheld, positions 5555-5678]
C
[91 nt withheld, positions 5680-5770]
AGGGTGATGGTTCACGTACCTAGAAGTTCCTATTCCGAAGTTCCTATTCTCTAGAAAGTATAGGAACTTC
CTTGGCCAAAAAGCCTGAACTCACCGCGACGTCTGTCGAGAAGTTTCTGATCGAAAAGTTCGACAGCGTC
TCCGACCTGATGCAGCTCTCGGAGGGCGAAGAATCTCGTGCTTTCAGCTTCGATGTAGGAGGGCGTGGAT
ATGTCCTGCGGGTAAATAGCTGCGCCGATGGTTTCTACAAAGATCGTTATGTTTATCGGCACTTTGCATC
GGCCGCGCTCCCGATTCCGGAAGTGCTTGACATTGGGGAATTCAGCGAGAGCCTGACCTATTGCATCTCC
CGCCGTGCACAGGGTGTCACGTTGCAAGACCTGCCTGAAACCGAACTGCCCGCTGTTCTGCAGCCGGTCG
CGGAGGCCATGGATGCGATCGCTGCGGCCGATCTTAGCCAGACGAGCGGGTTCGGCCCATTCGGACCGCA
AGGAATCGGTCAATACACTACATGGCGTGATTTCATATGCGCGATTGCTGATCCCCATGTGTATCACTGG
CAAACTGTGATGGACGACACCGTCAGTGCGTCCGTCGCGCAGGCTCTCGATGAGCTGATGCTTTGGGCCG
AGGACTGCCCCGAAGTCCGGCACCTCGTGCACGCGGATTTCGGCTCCAACAATGTCCTGACGGACAATGG
CCGCATAACAGCGGTCATTGACTGGAGCGAGGCGATGTTCGGGGATTCCCAATACGAGGTCGCCAACATC
TTCTTCTGGAGGCCGTGGTTGGCTTGTATGGAGCAGCAGACGCGCTACTTCGAGCGGAGGCATCCGGAGC
TTGCAGGATCGCCGCGGCTCCGGGCGTATATGCTCCGCATTGGTCTTGACCAACTCTATCAGAGCTTGGT
TGACGGCAATTTCGATGATGCAGCTTGGGCGCAGGGTCGATGCGACGCAATCGTCCGATCCGGAGCCGGG
ACTGTCGGGCGTACACAAATCGCCCGCAGAAGCGCGGCCGTCTGGACCGATGGCTGTGTAGAAGTACTCG
CCGATAGTGGAAACCGACGCCCCAGCACTCGTCCGAGGGCAAAGGAATAGCACGTACTACGAGATTTCGA
TTCCACCGCCGCCTTCTATGAAAGGTTGGGCTTCGGAATCGTTTTCCGGGACGCCGGCTGGATGATCCTC
CAGCGCGGGGATCTCATGCTGGAGTTCTTCGCCCACCCCAACTTGTTTATTGCAGCTTATAATGGTTACA
AATAAAGCAATAGCATCACAAATTTCACAAATAAAGCATTTTTTTCACTGCATTCTAGTTGTGGTTTGTC
CAAACTCATCAATGTATCTTATCATGTCTGTATACCGTCGACCTCTAGCTAGAGCTTGGCGTAATCATGG
TCATAGCTGTTTCCTGTGTGAAATTGTTATCCGCTCACAATTCCACACAACATACGAGCCGGAAGCATAA
AGTGTAAAGCCTGGGGTGCCTAATGAGTGAGCTAACTCACATTAATTGCGTTGCGCTCACTGCCCGCTTT
CCAGTCGGGAAACCTGTCGTGCCAGCTGCATTAATGAATCGGCCAACGCGCGGGGAGAGGCGGTTTGCGT
ATTGGGCGCTCTTCCGCTTCCTCGCTCACTGACTCGCTGCGCTCGGTCGTTCGGCTGCGGCGAGCGGTAT
CAGCTCACTCAAAGGCGGTAATACGGTTATCCACAGAATCAGGGGATAACGCAGGAAAGAACATGTGAGC
AAAAGGCCAGCAAAAGGCCAGGAACCGTAAAAAGGCCGCGTTGCTGGCGTTTTTCCATAGGCTCCGCCCC
CCTGACGAGCATCACAAAAATCGACGCTCAAGTCAGAGGTGGCGAAACCCGACAGGACTATAAAGATACC
AGGCGTTTCCCCCTGGAAGCTCCCTCGTGCGCTCTCCTGTTCCGACCCTGCCGCTTACCGGATACCTGTC
CGCCTTTCTCCCTTCGGGAAGCGTGGCGCTTTCTCATAGCTCACGCTGTAGGTATCTCAGTTCGGTGTAG
GTCGTTCGCTCCAAGCTGGGCTGTGTGCACGAACCCCCCGTTCAGCCCGACCGCTGCGCCTTATCCGGTA
ACTATCGTCTTGAGTCCAACCCGGTAAGACACGACTTATCGCCACTGGCAGCAGCCACTGGTAACAGGAT
TAGCAGAGCGAGGTATGTAGGCGGTGCTACAGAGTTCTTGAAGTGGTGGCCTAACTACGGCTACACTAGA
AGAACAGTATTTGGTATCTGCGCTCTGCTGAAGCCAGTTACCTTCGGAAAAAGAGTTGGTAGCTCTTGAT
CCGGCAAACAAACCACCGCTGGTAGCGGTGGTTTTTTTGTTTGCAAGCAGCAGATTACGCGCAGAAAAAA
AGGATCTCAAGAAGATCCTTTGATCTTTTCTACGGGGTCTGACGCTCAGTGGAACGAAAACTCACGTTAA
GGGATTTTGGTCATGAGATTATCAAAAAGGATCTTCACCTAGATCCTTTTAAATTAAAAATGAAGTTTTA
AATCAATCTAAAGTATATATGAGTAAACTTGGTCTGACAGTTACCAATGCTTAATCAGTGAGGCACCTAT
CTCAGCGATCTGTCTATTTCGTTCATCCATAGTTGCCTGACTCCCCGTCGTGTAGATAACTACGATACGG
GAGGGCTTACCATCTGGCCCCAGTGCTGCAATGATACCGCGAGACCCACGCTCACCGGCTCCAGATTTAT
CAGCAATAAACCAGCCAGCCGGAAGGGCCGAGCGCAGAAGTGGTCCTGCAACTTTATCCGCCTCCATCCA
GTCTATTAATTGTTGCCGGGAAGCTAGAGTAAGTAGTTCGCCAGTTAATAGTTTGCGCAACGTTGTTGCC
ATTGCTACAGGCATCGTGGTGTCACGCTCGTCGTTTGGTATGGCTTCATTCAGCTCCGGTTCCCAACGAT
CAAGGCGAGTTACATGATCCCCCATGTTGTGCAAAAAAGCGGTTAGCTCCTTCGGTCCTCCGATCGTTGT
CAGAAGTAAGTTGGCCGCAGTGTTATCACTCATGGTTATGGCAGCACTGCATAATTCTCTTACTGTCATG
CCATCCGTAAGATGCTTTTCTGTGACTGGTGAGTACTCAACCAAGTCATTCTGAGAATAGTGTATGCGGC
GACCGAGTTGCTCTTGCCCGGCGTCAATACGGGATAATACCGCGCCACATAGCAGAACTTTAAAAGTGCT
CATCATTGGAAAACGTTCTTCGGGGCGAAAACTCTCAAGGATCTTACCGCTGTTGAGATCCAGTTCGATG
TAACCCACTCGTGCACCCAACTGATCTTCAGCATCTTTTACTTTCACCAGCGTTTCTGGGTGAGCAAAAA
CAGGAAGGCAAAATGCCGCAAAAAAGGGAATAAGGGCGACACGGAAATGTTGAATACTCATACTCTTCCT
TTTTCAATATTATTGAAGCATTTATCAGGGTTATTGTCTCATGAGCGGATACATATTTGAATGTATTTAG
AAAAATAAACAAATAGGGGTTCCGCGCACATTTCCCCGAAAAGTGCCACCTGACGTCGACGGATCGGGAG
ATCTCCCGATCCCCTATGGTGCACTCTCAGTACAATCTGCTCTGATGCCGCATAGTTAAGCCAGTATCTG
CTCCCTGCTTGTGTGTTGGAGGTCGCTGAGTAGTGCGCGAGCAAAATTTAAGCTACAACAAGGCAAGGCT
TGACCGACAATTGCATGAAGAATCTGCTTAGGGTTAGGCGTTTTGCGCTGCTTCGCGATGTACGGGCCAG
ATATACGCGTTGACATTGATTATTGACTAGGCTTTTGCAAAAAGCTTTGCAAAGATGGATAAAGTTTTAA
ACAGAGAGGAATCTTTGCAGCTAATGGACCTTCTAGGTCTTGAAAGGAGTGGGAATT
