>Addgene plasmid #155687 | KIF1C | depositor partial sequence | sequence record 301091 | Insert Sequence
ATGGCTGGTGCCTCGGTGAAAGTGGCAGTGAGGGTTCGGCCCTTTAACGCCCGTGAGACCAGCCAGGATG
CCAAGTGTGTGGTCAGCATGCAGGGCAACACCACCTCCATCATCAATCCTAAACAGAGCAAGGATGCCCC
CAAAAGCTTCACCTTTGACTACTCCTACTGGTCACACACTTCGACGGAGGACCCCCAGTTTGCATCTCAG
CAGCAAGTGTATCGGGACATTGGAGAAGAGATGCTGCTCCACGCCTTTGAAGGCTACAACGTGTGCATCT
TTGCCTATGGGCAGACCGGGGCTGGGAAATCCTATACCATGATGGGGCGACAGGAGCCAGGGCAGCAGGG
CATCGTGCCCCAGCTCTGTGAGGACCTCTTCTCTCGCGTTAGTGAGAACCAGAGTGCTCAGCTATCCTAC
TCTGTGGAGGTGAGCTATATGGAGATCTACTGTGAGCGGGTACGAGACCTCTTGAACCCCAAGAGTCGGG
GTTCTCTGCGGGTCCGGGAGCACCCCATCCTGGGCCCGTACGTGCAGGACCTGTCCAAATTGGCTGTGAC
CTCCTACGCAGACATTGCTGACCTCATGGACTGTGGAAATAAAGCACGGACTGTGGCTGCCACCAACATG
AATGAGACCAGCAGCCGTTCCCATGCCGTCTTTACCATCGTCTTCACACAGCGCTGCCATGACCAGCTCA
CGGGGCTGGACTCGGAGAAGGTCAGTAAGATCAGTTTGGTGGACCTTGCTGGGAGTGAGCGAGCCGACTC
CTCAGGGGCCCGGGGCATGCGCCTGAAGGAAGGAGCCAACATCAATAAGTCCCTGACTACACTAGGGAAA
GTGATCTCGGCCCTTGCAGATATGCAATCAAAGAAGCGAAAGTCGGATTTTATCCCCTACAGGGACTCTG
TGCTCACCTGGCTGCTCAAGGAAAATTTGGGGGGGAACTCACGCACAGCCATGATTGCAGCCCTGAGCCC
TGCTGACATCAATTACGAGGAGACTCTCAGCACCCTCAGGTATGCTGACCGCACCAAGCAAATCCGCTGC
AATGCCATCATCAACGAGGACCCTAATGCCCGGCTGATTAGAGAGCTGCAGGAGGAAGTAGCCCGGCTGC
GGGAACTGCTGATGGCTCAGGGACTGTCAGCCTCTGCTCTGGAAGGCCTGAAGACGGAAGAAGGGAGTGT
CAGAGGCGCCCTGCCAGCTGTGTCATCTCCCCCAGCTCCAGTTTCACCCTCATCACCCACCACACATAAT
GGGGAGCTGGAGCCGTCATTCTCCCCCAACACGGAGTCCCAGATTGGGCCTGAGGAAGCCATGGAGAGGC
TGCAGGAGACAGAGAAGATTATAGCTGAGCTGAACGAGACATGGGAGGAGAAGCTACGCAAGACAGAAGC
CCTGAGGATGGAGAGAGAAGCATTGCTGGCTGAGATGGGGGTGGCCGTCCGGGAGGATGGGGGAACTGTG
GGCGTCTTCTCTCCAAAGAAGACTCCCCACCTGGTGAACCTGAACGAAGACCCTCTGATGTCTGAGTGTC
TGCTCTACCACATCAAAGATGGCGTCACCAGGGTCGGCCAAGTAGATATGGACATCAAGCTGACCGGACA
GTTCATTCGGGAGCAACACTGTCTGTTCCGGAGCATCCCCCAGCCAGATGGAGAAGTGGTGGTCACTCTG
GAGCCTTGTGAAGGAGCTGAGACATATGTGAATGGGAAGCTTGTGACGGAGCCGCTGGTGCTGAAGTCAG
GGAATAGGATTGTGATGGGCAAGAACCACGTTTTCCGCTTCAACCACCCGGAGCAGGCAAGGCTGGAACG
GGAACGAGGGGTCCCCCCACCCCCAGGACCGCCCTCTGAGCCAGTCGACTGGAACTTTGCCCAGAAGGAA
CTGCTGGAGCAGCAAGGCATCGACATAAAGCTGGAAATGGAGAAGAGGCTGCAGGATCTGGAGAATCAGT
ACCGGAAAGAAAAGGAAGAAGCCGATCTTCTGCTGGAGCAGCAGCGACTGTATGCAGACTCGGACAGCGG
GGATGACTCTGACAAGCGCTCTTGTGAAGAGAGCTGGAGGCTCATCTCCTCCTTGCGGGAGCAGCTGCCG
CCCACCACGGTCCAGACCATTGTCAAACGCTGTGGTCTGCCCAGCAGTGGCAAGCGCAGGGCCCCTCGCA
GGGTTTATCAGATCCCCCAGCGACGCAGGCTGCAGGGCAAAGACCCCCGCTGGGCCACCATGGCTGACCT
GAAGATGCAGGCGGTGAAGGAGATCTGCTACGAGGTGGCCCTGGCTGACTTCCGCCACGGGCGGGCTGAG
ATTGAGGCCCTGGCCGCCCTCAAGATGCGGGAGCTGTGTCGCACCTATGGCAAGCCAGACGGCCCCGGAG
ACGCCTGGAGGGCTGTGGCCCGGGATGTCTGGGACACTGTAGGCGAGGAGGAAGGAGGTGGAGCTGGCAG
TGGTGGTGGCAGTGAGGAGGGAGCCCGAGGGGCGGAGGTGGAGGACCTCCGGGCCCACATCGACAAGCTG
ACGGGGATTCTGCAGGAGGTGAAGCTGCAGAACAGCAGCAAGGACCGGGAGCTGCAGGCCCTGCGGGACC
GCATGCTCCGCATGGAGAGGGTCATCCCCCTGGCCCAGGATCATGAGGATGAGAATGAAGAAGGTGGTGA
GGTCCCCTGGGCCCCGCCTGAAGGATCAGAGGCAGCAGAGGAGGCAGCCCCCAGTGACCGCATGCCGTCA
GCCCGGCCCCCCTCGCCACCACTGTCAAGCTGGGAGCGGGTGTCACGGCTCATGGAGGAGGACCCTGCCT
TCCGTCGTGGTCGTCTTCGCTGGCTCAAGCAGGAGCAGCTACGGCTGCAGGGACTGCAGGGCTCTGGGGG
CCGGGGCGGGGGGCTGCGCAGGCCCCCAGCCCGCTTTGTGCCCCCTCACGACTGCAAGCTACGCTTCCCC
TTCAAGAGCAACCCCCAGCACCGGGAGTCTTGGCCAGGGATGGGGAGCGGGGAGGCTCCAACTCCGCTCC
AACCCCCTGAGGAGGTCACTCCCCATCCAGCCACCCCTGCCCGCCGGCCTCCGAGTCCCCGAAGGTCCCA
CCATCCCCGCAGGAACTCCCTGGATGGAGGGGGCCGATCCCGGGGAGCGGGTTCTGCACAGCCTGAACCC
CAGCACTTCCAGCCCAAAAAGCACAACTCTTATCCCCAGCCACCCCAACCCTACCCAGCCCAGCGGCCCC
CAGGGCCCCGCTACCCCCCATACACTACTCCCCCACGAATGAGACGGCAGCGTTCTGCCCCTGACCTCAA
GGAGAGTGGGGCAGCTGTG
